>Addgene plasmid #65113 | pYTK006 | depositor full sequence | sequence record 110166 | Full Sequence
TCGGTCTCACCCTGAATTCGCATCTAGAGCCTGCACTAGACGAACTAGGCAAGATGCGTCCAATCCGTCT
AAACATGGTGACAACGCTGGACAGATGACGTAACACCGAGCCACATCCTGAAATCGAGGCAGGCTAACCG
AAACCGTGACAATGCAAAGAGACAGCCTGACCGTCTCAGGTAGACTACCCATGAGTCACAATGAACGTGA
GACCAGACCAATAAAAAACGCCCGGCGGCAACCGAGCGTTCTGAACAAATCCAGATGGAGTTCTGAGGTC
ATTACTGGATCTATCAACAGGAGTCCAAGCGAGCTCGATATCAAATTACGCCCCGCCCTGCCACTCATCG
CAGTACTGTTGTAATTCATTAAGCATTCTGCCGACATGGAAGCCATCACAAACGGCATGATGAACCTGAA
TCGCCAGCGGCATCAGCACCTTGTCGCCTTGCGTATAATATTTGCCCATGGTGAAAACGGGGGCGAAGAA
GTTGTCCATATTGGCCACGTTTAAATCAAAACTGGTGAAACTCACCCAGGGATTGGCTGAAACGAAAAAC
ATATTCTCAATAAACCCTTTAGGGAAATAGGCCAGGTTTTCACCGTAACACGCCACATCTTGCGAATATA
TGTGTAGAAACTGCCGGAAATCGTCGTGGTATTCACTCCAGAGCGATGAAAACGTTTCAGTTTGCTCATG
GAAAACGGTGTAACAAGGGTGAACACTATCCCATATCACCAGCTCACCGTCTTTCATTGCCATACGAAAT
TCCGGATGAGCATTCATCAGGCGGGCAAGAATGTGAATAAAGGCCGGATAAAACTTGTGCTTATTTTTCT
TTACGGTCTTTAAAAAGGCCGTAATATCCAGCTGAACGGTCTGGTTATAGGTACATTGAGCAACTGACTG
AAATGCCTCAAAATGTTCTTTACGATGCCATTGGGATATATCAACGGTGGTATATCCAGTGATTTTTTTC
TCCATTTTAGCTTCCTTAGCTCCTGAAAATCTCGATAACTCAAAAAATACGCCCGGTAGTGATCTTATTT
CATTATGGTGAAAGTTGGAACCTCTTACGTGCCCGATCAATCATGACCAAAATCCCTTAACGTGAGTTTT
CGTTCCACTGAGCGTCAGACCCCGTAGAAAAGATCAAAGGATCTTCTTGAGATCCTTTTTTTCTGCGCGT
AATCTGCTGCTTGCAAACAAAAAAACCACCGCTACCAGCGGTGGTTTGTTTGCCGGATCAAGAGCTACCA
ACTCTTTTTCCGAAGGTAACTGGCTTCAGCAGAGCGCAGATACCAAATACTGTTCTTCTAGTGTAGCCGT
AGTTAGGCCACCACTTCAAGAACTCTGTAGCACCGCCTACATACCTCGCTCTGCTAATCCTGTTACCAGT
GGCTGCTGCCAGTGGCGATAAGTCGTGTCTTACCGGGTTGGACTCAAGACGATAGTTACCGGATAAGGCG
CAGCGGTCGGGCTGAACGGGGGGTTCGTGCACACAGCCCAGCTTGGAGCGAACGACCTACACCGAACTGA
GATACCTACAGCGTGAGCTATGAGAAAGCGCCACGCTTCCCGAAGGGAGAAAGGCGGACAGGTATCCGGT
AAGCGGCAGGGTCGGAACAGGAGAGCGCACGAGGGAGCTTCCAGGGGGAAACGCCTGGTATCTTTATAGT
CCTGTCGGGTTTCGCCACCTCTGACTTGAGCGTCGATTTTTGTGATGCTCGTCAGGGGGGCGGAGCCTAT
GGAAAAACGCCAGCAACGCGGCCTTTTTACGGTTCCTGGCCTTTTGCTGGCCTTTTGCTCACATGTTCTT
TCCTGCGTTATCCCCTGATTCTGTGGATAACCGTAG
Features (pLannotate 1.2.2; 4 found; start..end, strand, type, name):
    221..255     -  terminator     lambda t0 terminator: minimal transcription terminator from phage lambda (Scholtissek and Grosse, 1987)
    329..985     -  CDS            cat: CAT_ECOLX - Experimental evidence at protein level: Swiss-Prot protein existence level 1. This enzyme is an effector of chloramphenicol resistance in bacteria. From Escherichia coli. This protein is used as a marker in many commonly used cloning vectors, such as pACYC184.
    986..1083    -  promoter       cat promoter: promoter of the E. coli cat gene encoding chloramphenicol acetyltransferase
   1167..1755    +  rep_origin     ori: high-copy-number ColE1/pMB1/pBR322/pUC origin of replication
