[The description below was written by a language model from this plasmid's Addgene catalogue record and pLannotate feature annotations shown in this document.]
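Description:
pYTK006 is a small (about 1.9 kb) bacterial part-storage plasmid from a modular yeast toolkit (YTK) for hierarchical, multipart Golden Gate-style assembly. It is built on the toolkit's part entry vector, pYTK001, and although catalogued as a bacterial expression vector, it functions as a carrier for a single standardized DNA part rather than as an expression construct. The annotated backbone is minimal. It has a high-copy ColE1/pUC-type origin for replication in E. coli and a chloramphenicol acetyltransferase (cat) gene driven by its native cat promoter and followed by the phage lambda t0 terminator, which provides chloramphenicol selection. No yeast origin, yeast marker or eukaryotic regulatory element is annotated, consistent with a plasmid that is only propagated in bacteria.

The payload is ConL4, a synthetic sequence classified as a Type 1 part, which in this system is a 5' assembly connector. It was inserted into the entry vector through BsmBI sites that were destroyed during cloning. The automated feature table does not annotate the connector itself, so its position and internal composition are not shown in the record; it presumably lies in the unannotated region outside the resistance cassette and origin.

In the toolkit scheme, left-hand connectors such as ConL4 are placed at the upstream end of a transcriptional unit and paired with a 3' connector at the other end. The choice of connector determines the position of each cassette when several units are later joined into a multigene plasmid. pYTK006 is therefore used as a source of this part in assemblies of yeast expression constructs.
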