Addgene plasmid #65113: pYTK006
Purpose: Encodes ConL4 as a Type 1 part to be used in the Dueber YTK system
Depositing lab: John Dueber. Depositing organization: University of California, Berkeley. Publication: A Highly Characterized Yeast Toolkit for Modular, Multipart Assembly. Lee ME, DeLoache WC, Cervantes B, Dueber JE. ACS Synth Biol. 2015 Apr 14. 10.1021/sb500366v PubMed 25871405.
Backbone
  Vector backbone: pYTK001
  Vector type: Bacterial Expression
Growth in bacteria
  Bacterial resistance: Chloramphenicol, 25 μg/mL
  Growth temperature: 37°C
  Growth strain: DH10B
  Copy number: High Copy
Gene/Insert
  Gene/Insert name: ConL4
  Species: Synthetic
  Cloning method: Restriction Enzyme; 5′ cloning site BsmBI (destroyed during cloning); 3′ cloning site BsmBI (destroyed during cloning)
Terms and licenses: Academic/Nonprofit Terms; Industry Terms: Not Available to Industry
Depositor comments: Type 1 parts are 5' assembly connectors in the Dueber YTK. For more information, please visit the supplemental information in PMID:25871405.
How to cite: pYTK006 was a gift from John Dueber (Addgene plasmid # 65113 ; http://n2t.net/addgene:65113 ; RRID:Addgene_65113)
