>Addgene plasmid #65113 | pYTK006 | addgene partial sequence | sequence record 111888 | pRS414-R 5'-CACCTCTGACTTGAGCGTCG-3'
CCTATGGAAAAACGCCAGCAACGCGGCCTTTTTACGGTTCCTGGCCTTTTGCTGGCCTTTTGCTCACATG
TTCTTTCCTGCGTTATCCCCTGATTCTGTGGATAACCGTAGTCGGTCTCACCCTGAATTCGCATCTAGAG
CCTGCACTAGACGAACTAGGCAAGATGCGTCCAATCCGTCTAAACATGGTGACAACGCTGGACAGATGAC
GTAACACCGAGCCACATCCTGAAATCGAGGCAGGCTAACCGAAACCGTGACAATGCAAAGAGACAGCCTG
ACCGTCTCAGGTAGACTACCCATGAGTCACAATGAACGTGAGACCAGACCAATAAAAAACGCCCGGCGGC
AACCGAGCGTTCTGAACAAATCCAGATGGAGTTCTGAGGTCATTACTGGATCTATCAACAGGAGTCCAAG
CGAGCTCGATATCAAATTACGCCCCGCCCTGCCACTCATCGCAGTACTGTTGTAATTCATTAAGCATTCT
GCCGACATGGAAGCCATCACAAACGGCATGATGAACCTGAATCGCCAGCGGCATCAGCACCTTGTCGCCT
TGCGTATAATATTTGCCCATGGTGAAAACGGGGGCGAAGAAGTTGTCCATATTGGCCACGTTTAAATCAA
AACTGGTGAAACTCACCCAGGGATTGGCTGAAACGAAAAACATATTCTCAATAAACCCTTTAGGGAAATA
GGCCAGGTTTTCACCGTAACACGCCACATCTTGCGAATATATGTGTAGAAACTGCCGGAAATCGTCGTGG
TATTCACTCCAGAGCGATGAAAACGTTTCAGTTTGCTCATGGAAAACGGTGTAACAAGGGTGAACACTAT
CCCATATCACCAGCTCACCGTCTTTCATTGCCATACGAAATTCC
