>Addgene plasmid #65113 | pYTK006 | addgene partial sequence | sequence record 220888 | CAT-F 5'-GTTTGTGATGGCTTCCATGTC-3'
TACTGCGATGAGTGGCAGGGCGGGGCGTAATTTGATATCGAGCTCGCTTGGACTCCTGTTGATAGATCCA
GTAATGACCTCAGAACTCCATCTGGATTTGTTCAGAACGCTCGGTTGCCGCCGGGCGTTTTTTATTGGTC
TGGTCTCACGTTCATTGTGACTCATGGGTAGTCTACCTGAGACGGTCAGGCTGTCTCTTTGCATTGTCAC
GGTTTCGGTTAGCCTGCCTCGATTTCAGGATGTGGCTCGGTGTTACGTCATCTGTCCAGCGTTGTCACCA
TGTTTAGACGGATTGGACGCATCTTGCCTAGTTCGTCTAGTGCAGGCTCTAGATGCGAATTCAGGGTGAG
ACCGACTACGGTTATCCACAGAATCAGGGGATAACGCAGGAAAGAACATGTGAGCAAAAGGCCAGCAAAA
GGCCAGGAACCGTAAAAAGGCCGCGTTGCTGGCGTTTTTCCATAGGCTCCGCCCCCCTGACGAGCATCAC
AAAAATCGACGCTCAAGTCAGAGGTGGCGAAACCCGACAGGACTATAAAGATACCAGGCGTTTCCCCCTG
GAAGCTCCCTCGTGCGCTCTCCTGTTCCGACCCTGCCGCTTACCGGATACCTGTCCGCCTTTCTCCCTTC
GGGAAGCGTGGCGCTTTCTCATAGCTCACGCTGTAGGTATCTCAGTTCGGTGTAGGTCGTTCGCTCCAAG
CTGGGCTGTGTGCACGAACCCCCCGTTCAGCCCGACCGCTGCGCCTTATCCGGTAACTATCGTCTTGAGT
CCAACCCGGTAAGACACGACTTATCGCCACTGGCAGCAGCCACTGGTAACAGGATTAGCAGA
